Addgene plasmid #241224: pSS02 NAPstar7
Purpose: Expresses NADPH/NADP+ biosensor NAPstar7 in Arabidopsis thaliana
Depositing lab: Markus Schwarzländer. Depositing organization: Universität Münster. Publication: A family of NADPH/NADP(+) biosensors reveals in vivo dynamics of central redox metabolism across eukaryotes. Scherschel M, Niemeier JO, Jacobs LJHC, Hoffmann MDA, Diederich A, Bell C, Hohne P, Raetz S, Kroll JB, Steinbeck J, Lichtenauer S, Multhoff J, Zimmermann J, Sadhanasatish T, Rothemann RA, Grashoff C, Messens J, Ampofo E, Laschke MW, Riemer J, Roma LP, Schwarzlander M, Morgan B. Nat Commun. 2024 Dec 19;15(1):10704. doi: 10.1038/s41467-024-55302-x. PubMed 39702652.
Backbone
  Vector backbone: pSS02
  Backbone size w/o insert (bp): 9954
  Total vector size (bp): 12723
  Vector type: Plant Expression
  Selectable markers: Hygromycin
Growth in bacteria
  Bacterial resistance: Kanamycin, 50 μg/mL
  Growth temperature: 37°C
  Growth strain: DH5alpha
  Copy number: Unknown
Gene/Insert
  Gene/Insert name: cyt-NAPstar7
  Species: Aequorea victoria; Thermus aquaticus, Discosoma sp.
  Insert size (bp): 2769
Resource information
  A portion of this plasmid was derived from a plasmid made by: the original Peredox-mCherry sequence came from Gary Yellen’s lab via Addgene
Terms and licenses: Academic/Nonprofit Terms; Industry Terms: Not Available to Industry
How to cite: pSS02 NAPstar7 was a gift from Markus Schwarzländer (Addgene plasmid # 241224 ; http://n2t.net/addgene:241224 ; RRID:Addgene_241224)
