[The description below was written by a language model from this plasmid's Addgene catalogue record and pLannotate feature annotations shown in this document.]
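Description:
pSS02 NAPstar7 is a binary T-DNA plant expression vector, about 12.7 kb, for expressing the NADPH/NADP+ biosensor NAPstar7 in Arabidopsis thaliana. The backbone carries both a high-copy ColE1/pUC-type origin with a pBR322 bom site for propagation in E. coli and the pVS1 replication and stability functions (oriV, RepA, StaA), which are the elements that normally maintain such plasmids in Agrobacterium. This points to Agrobacterium-mediated delivery, although the record does not state it. Bacterial selection is by kanamycin through an aphA-3-type KanR gene located outside the T-DNA.

Between the nopaline-type right and left border repeats lie two plant cassettes. The first holds the roughly 2.8 kb cyt-NAPstar7 insert, flanked by attB1 and attB2 sites, which indicates it was introduced by Gateway recombination, and followed by a NOS terminator. The annotation tool recognises this coding region as Peredox fused to mCherry. Peredox consists of two copies of the Thermus aquaticus Rex redox-sensing domain separated by circularly permuted T-Sapphire, and the catalogue notes that the sensor derives from the original Peredox-mCherry. The changes that distinguish NAPstar7 and shift the parent NADH/NAD+ sensor towards NADPH/NADP+ are not described in the record. In this sensor design, mCherry typically serves as a constant red reference for ratiometric readout against the T-Sapphire signal. The "cyt" prefix suggests cytosolic localisation, and no targeting sequence is annotated. The promoter driving the sensor is not annotated; an unannotated stretch lies upstream of attB1, beyond the right border. The second cassette provides plant selection: an enhanced CaMV 35S promoter drives hygromycin phosphotransferase, followed by a CaMV poly(A) signal. The construct is intended for in vivo monitoring of NADPH/NADP+ redox dynamics in plants.
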