Features (pLannotate 1.2.2; 25 found; start..end, strand, type, name):
      2..23      -  misc_feature   MCS (fragment): pBluescript multiple cloning site
     40..64      +  protein_bind   attB1: mutant version of attB; recombination site for the Gateway® BP reaction BP Clonase™
     82..2127    +  CDS            Peredox: genetically encoded fluorescent biosensor of the cytosolic NADH-NAD+ redox state (Hung et al., 2011) consists of two pH-insensitive mutant copies of the Thermus aquaticus redox-sensing repressor Rex (T-Rex) separated by circularly permuted monomeric T-Sapphire (cpmTS), a pH-resistant GFP variant
   2128..2835    +  CDS            mCherry: mCherry is a basic (constitutively fluorescent) red fluorescent protein published in 2004, derived from Discosoma sp.. It is reported to be a very rapidly-maturing monomer with low acid sensitivity.
   2843..2863    -  protein_bind   attB2: mutant version of attB; core recombination site for the Gateway® BP reaction BP Clonase™
   2882..2917    -  misc_feature   MCS (fragment): pBluescript multiple cloning site
   2928..3180    +  terminator     NOS terminator: nopaline synthase terminator and poly(A) signal
   3219..3241    -  protein_bind   lac operator (fragment): The lac repressor binds to the lac operator to inhibit transcription in E. coli. This inhibition can be relieved by adding lactose or isopropyl-β-D-thiogalactopyranoside (IPTG). lac repressor encoded by lacI
   3245..3275    -  promoter       lac promoter: promoter for the E. coli lac operon
   3290..3311    -  protein_bind   CAP binding site: CAP binding activates transcription in the presence of cAMP. E. coli catabolite activator protein
   3324..3412    -  CDS            lacI (fragment): lac repressor; lacI; The lac repressor binds to the lac operator to inhibit transcription in E. coli. This inhibition can be relieved by adding lactose or isopropyl-β-D-thiogalactopyranoside (IPTG).
   3502..4178    +  promoter       CaMV 35S promoter (enhanced): cauliflower mosaic virus 35S promoter with a duplicated enhancer region
   4245..5270    +  CDS            HygR: hygromycin B phosphotransferase confers resistance to hygromycin
   5311..5485    +  polyA_signal   CaMV poly(A) signal: cauliflower mosaic virus polyadenylation signal
   5563..5587    -  misc_feature   LB T-DNA repeat: left border repeat from nopaline C58 T-DNA
   6012..6806    +  CDS            KanR: aminoglycoside phosphotransferase; aphA-3; confers resistance to kanamycin
   6893..7481    +  rep_origin     ori: high-copy-number ColE1/pMB1/pBR322/pUC origin of replication
   7667..7807    -  misc_feature   bom: basis of mobility region from pBR322
   7909..7948    -  CDS            rop (fragment): Rop protein, which maintains plasmids at low copy number; rop
   8151..8345    -  rep_origin     pVS1 oriV: origin of replication for the Pseudomonas plasmid pVS1 (Heeb et al., 2000)
   8411..9484    -  CDS            pVS1 RepA: replication protein from the Pseudomonas plasmid pVS1 (Heeb et al., 2000)
   9913..10542   -  CDS            pVS1 StaA: stability protein from the Pseudomonas plasmid pVS1 (Heeb et al., 2000)
  11102..11503   -  CDS            Y4CG_SINFN (fragment): Protein inferred from homology: Swiss-Prot protein existence level 3. From Sinorhizobium fredii (strain NBRC 101917 / NGR234).
  11843..11867   -  misc_feature   RB T-DNA repeat: right border repeat from nopaline C58 T-DNA
  11933..12087   -  CDS            lacZα (fragment): LacZα fragment of β-galactosidase; lacZ fragment
>Addgene plasmid #241224 | pSS02 NAPstar7 | addgene full sequence | sequence record 485228 | Addgene NGS Result
GGGTACCGGGCCCCCCCTCGAGGCGCGCCAAGCTATCAAACAAGTTTGTACAAAAAAGCAGGCTTCACCA
TGGTTGCTAGCAAAGTTCCTGAAGCAGCCATTTCCAGACTGATTACTTACCTGAGAATTCTGGAAGAGCT
GGAAGCCCAAGGTGTACACCGCACCGCCTCCGAGCAACTGGGCGAGCTGGCCCAGGTCACCGCCTTCCAG
GTTGATAAGGACCTGTCCTACTTCGGCTCCTACGGCACTGACGGCGTTGGCTACACTGTACCGGTCCTCA
AGAGAGAACTGCGCCATATCCTCGGTCTGAACCGCAAATGGGGCCTGTGCATCGTGGGGATGGGCCGCCT
GGGATCCGCTCTTGCTGATTGGCCTGGTTTTGGCGAGAGCTTCGAGCTGCGCGGTTTCTTCTCTAGAAAG
GCTGAGAAGGTTGGTCGGCCGGTTCGCGGTGGTGTTATCGAACACGTCGATCTGCTGCCCCAGCGCGTAC
CTGGTCGCATCGAAATCGCTCTGCTGACGACTCCACGCGAGGCAGCACAGAAGGCTGCCGACCTGCTGGT
TGCCGCTGGCATCAAGGGCATCCTGAACTTCGCTCCAGTTGTACTGGAGGTTCCCAAGGAAGTGGCTGTT
GAGAACGTTGACATCCTGGCCGGTCTGACGCGTCTGAGCTTTGCCATTCTGAACCCCACGTGGAGCGCAG
CAGGTGGGCATGGTTTCACTGCTCACAACGTGTATATCATGGCTGACAAACAGAAGAACGGTATCAAGGC
CAACTTCAAGATCCGCCACAACATCGAAGACGGCGGCGTTCAGCTGGCTGATCACTACCAGCAGAACACC
CCAATCGGCGACGGCCCTGTTCTGCTGCCTGACAACCACTACTTAAGCATCCAGTCTAAACTGTCCAAAG
ACCCAAACGAGAAGCGCGACCACATGGTTCTGCTGGAATTTGTTACCGCCGCTGGCATCACCCACGGCAT
GGACGAACTGTACAAGGGCGGCACCGGGGGATCTATGGTTTCCAAAGGCGAGGAACTGTTCACTGGTGTT
GTTCCTATCCTGGTTGAACTGGACGGCGACGTTAACGGCCACAAATTCAGCGTTAGCGGGGAAGGCGAAG
GAGACGCTACCTACGGCAAGCTGACTCTGAAGTTCATCTGCACCACTGGCAAGCTGCCTGTTCCTTGGCC
TACCCTGGTTACTACCTTCTCCTATGGTGTTATGGTTTTCGCCAGATATCCTGACCACATGAAGCAGCAC
GACTTCTTCAAGAGCGCCATGCCTGAGGGCTACGTTCAGGAACGCACCATCTTTTTCAAGGACGACGGCA
ACTATAAGACACGCGCTGAGGTTAAGTTCGAGGGCGACACTCTGGTTAACCGCATCGAGCTGAAGGGCAT
CGACTTCAAGGAGGACGGCAACATCCTGGGCCATAAGCTTGAATATAACACCAAGGTACCTGAAGCCGCC
ATCAGCCGCCTCATCACTTACCTCCGCATCCTGGAGGAGCTCGAAGCCCAAGGCGTTCACCGCACTGCAA
GCGAGCAGCTGGGCGAACTGGCACAGGTTACAGCATTCCAGGTTGACGAAGATCTGTCCTATTTCGGTTC
CTACGGCACCGACGGTGTTGGCTACACAGTCCCTGTCCTGAAGCGCGAGCTGCGCCACATCCTGGGCCTG
AACCGCAAGTGGGGCTTATGCATCGTTGGCATGGGCCGCCTCGGTAGTGCACTGGCAGACTGGCCGGGCT
TTGGTGAATCTTTCGAACTGCGCGGCTTCTTCTCAAGGAAGGCTGAGAAGGTTGGGCGCCCTGTTCGCGG
TGGCGTTATCGAGCATGTCGACCTCCTGCCACAGCGCGTCCCGGGTCGCATCGAGATCGCCCTGCTGACC
ACTCCTCGCGAAGCTGCACAGAAGGCAGCCGACTTACTAGTCGCCGCTGGTATCAAGGGAATTCTGAACT
TCGCCCCTGTTGTTCTGGAGGTTCCTAAGGAAGTTGCTGTTGAAAACGTTGATTTCCTGGCCGGCCTGAC
CCGCCTGAGCTTCGCAATCCTGAATCCTAAGTGGCGCGAAGAAATGATGGGTTCCGGAACTGGGGGCAAC
GCCTCTGACGGTGGTGGGTCTGGTGGTATGGTGAGCAAGGGCGAGGAGGATAACATGGCCATCATCAAGG
AGTTCATGCGCTTCAAGGTGCACATGGAGGGCTCCGTGAACGGCCACGAGTTCGAGATCGAGGGCGAGGG
CGAGGGCCGCCCCTACGAGGGCACCCAGACCGCCAAGCTGAAGGTGACCAAGGGTGGCCCCCTGCCCTTC
GCCTGGGACATCCTGTCCCCTCAGTTCATGTACGGCTCCAAGGCCTACGTGAAGCACCCCGCCGACATCC
CCGACTACTTGAAGCTGTCCTTCCCCGAGGGCTTCAAGTGGGAGCGCGTGATGAACTTCGAGGACGGCGG
CGTGGTGACCGTGACCCAGGACTCCTCCCTGCAGGACGGCGAGTTCATCTACAAGGTGAAGCTGCGCGGC
ACCAACTTCCCCTCCGACGGCCCCGTAATGCAGAAGAAGACCATGGGCTGGGAGGCCTCCTCCGAGCGGA
TGTACCCCGAGGACGGCGCCCTGAAGGGCGAGATCAAGCAGAGGCTGAAGCTGAAGGACGGCGGCCACTA
CGACGCTGAGGTCAAGACCACCTACAAGGCCAAGAAGCCCGTGCAGCTGCCCGGCGCCTACAACGTCAAC
ATCAAGTTGGACATCACCTCCCACAACGAGGACTACACCATCGTGGAACAGTACGAACGCGCCGAGGGCC
GCCACTCCACCGGCGGCATGGACGAACTGTACAAGTGAGTCCCAGCTTTCTTGTACAAAGTGGTTCGATA
ATTCTTAATTAACTAGTTCTAGAGCGGCCGCCACCGCGGTGGAGCTCGAATTTCCCCGATCGTTCAAACA
TTTGGCAATAAAGTTTCTTAAGATTGAATCCTGTTGCCGGTCTTGCGATGATTATCATATAATTTCTGTT
GAATTACGTTAAGCATGTAATAATTAACATGTAATGCATGACGTTATTTATGAGATGGGTTTTTATGATT
AGAGTCCCGCAATTATACATTTAATACGCGATAGAAAACAAAATATAGCGCGCAAACTAGGATAAATTAT
CGCGCGCGGTGTCATCTATGTTACTAGATCGGGAATTCGTAATCATGTCATAGCTGTTTCCTGTGTGAAA
TTGTTATCCGCTCACAATTCCACACAACATACGAGCCGGAAGCATAAAGTGTAAAGCCTGGGGTGCCTAA
TGAGTGAGCTAACTCACATTAATTGCGTTGCGCTCACTGCCCGCTTTCCAGTCGGGAAACCTGTCGTGCC
AGCTGCATTAATGAATCGGCCAACGCGCGGGGAGAGGCGGTTTGCGTATTGGCTAGAGCAGCTTGCCAAC
ATGGTGGAGCACGACACTCTCGTCTACTCCAAGAATATCAAAGATACAGTCTCAGAAGACCAAAGGGCTA
TTGAGACTTTTCAACAAAGGGTAATATCGGGAAACCTCCTCGGATTCCATTGCCCAGCTATCTGTCACTT
CATCAAAAGGACAGTAGAAAAGGAAGGTGGCACCTACAAATGCCATCATTGCGATAAAGGAAAGGCTATC
GTTCAAGATGCCTCTGCCGACAGTGGTCCCAAAGATGGACCCCCACCCACGAGGAGCATCGTGGAAAAAG
AAGACGTTCCAACCACGTCTTCAAAGCAAGTGGATTGATGTGAACATGGTGGAGCACGACACTCTCGTCT
ACTCCAAGAATATCAAAGATACAGTCTCAGAAGACCAAAGGGCTATTGAGACTTTTCAACAAAGGGTAAT
ATCGGGAAACCTCCTCGGATTCCATTGCCCAGCTATCTGTCACTTCATCAAAAGGACAGTAGAAAAGGAA
GGTGGCACCTACAAATGCCATCATTGCGATAAAGGAAAGGCTATCGTTCAAGATGCCTCTGCCGACAGTG
GTCCCAAAGATGGACCCCCACCCACGAGGAGCATCGTGGAAAAAGAAGACGTTCCAACCACGTCTTCAAA
GCAAGTGGATTGATGTGATATCTCCACTGACGTAAGGGATGACGCACAATCCCACTATCCTTCGCAAGAC
CCTTCCTCTATATAAGGAAGTTCATTTCATTTGGAGAGGACACGCTGAAATCACCAGTCTCTCTCTACAA
ATCTATCTCTCTCGAGCTTTCGCAGATCCGGGGGGCAATGAGATATGAAAAAGCCTGAACTCACCGCGAC
GTCTGTCGAGAAGTTTCTGATCGAAAAGTTCGACAGCGTCTCCGACCTGATGCAGCTCTCGGAGGGCGAA
GAATCTCGTGCTTTCAGCTTCGATGTAGGAGGGCGTGGATATGTCCTGCGGGTAAATAGCTGCGCCGATG
GTTTCTACAAAGATCGTTATGTTTATCGGCACTTTGCATCGGCCGCGCTCCCGATTCCGGAAGTGCTTGA
CATTGGGGAGTTTAGCGAGAGCCTGACCTATTGCATCTCCCGCCGTTCACAGGGTGTCACGTTGCAAGAC
CTGCCTGAAACCGAACTGCCCGCTGTTCTACAACCGGTCGCGGAGGCTATGGATGCGATCGCTGCGGCCG
ATCTTAGCCAGACGAGCGGGTTCGGCCCATTCGGACCGCAAGGAATCGGTCAATACACTACATGGCGTGA
TTTCATATGCGCGATTGCTGATCCCCATGTGTATCACTGGCAAACTGTGATGGACGACACCGTCAGTGCG
TCCGTCGCGCAGGCTCTCGATGAGCTGATGCTTTGGGCCGAGGACTGCCCCGAAGTCCGGCACCTCGTGC
ACGCGGATTTCGGCTCCAACAATGTCCTGACGGACAATGGCCGCATAACAGCGGTCATTGACTGGAGCGA
GGCGATGTTCGGGGATTCCCAATACGAGGTCGCCAACATCTTCTTCTGGAGGCCGTGGTTGGCTTGTATG
GAGCAGCAGACGCGCTACTTCGAGCGGAGGCATCCGGAGCTTGCAGGATCGCCACGACTCCGGGCGTATA
TGCTCCGCATTGGTCTTGACCAACTCTATCAGAGCTTGGTTGACGGCAATTTCGATGATGCAGCTTGGGC
GCAGGGTCGATGCGACGCAATCGTCCGATCCGGAGCCGGGACTGTCGGGCGTACACAAATCGCCCGCAGA
AGCGCGGCCGTCTGGACCGATGGCTGTGTAGAAGTACTCGCCGATAGTGGAAACCGACGCCCCAGCACTC
GTCCGAGGGCAAAGAAATAGAGTAGATGCCGACCGGGATCTGTCGATCGACAAGCTCGAGTTTCTCCATA
ATAATGTGTGAGTAGTTCCCAGATAAGGGAATTAGGGTTCCTATAGGGTTTCGCTCATGTGTTGAGCATA
TAAGAAACCCTTAGTATGTATTTGTATTTGTAAAATACTTCTATCAATAAAATTTCTAATTCCTAAAACC
AAAATCCAGTACTAAAATCCAGATCCCCCGAATTAATTCGGCGTTAATTCAGTACATTAAAAACGTCCGC
AATGTGTTATTAAGTTGTCTAAGCGTCAATTTGTTTACACCACAATATATCCTGCCACCAGCCAGCCAAC
AGCTCCCCGACCGGCAGCTCGGCACAAAATCACCACTCGATACAGGCAGCCCATCAGTCCGGGACGGCGT
CAGCGGGAGAGCCGTTGTAAGGCGGCAGACTTTGCTCATGTTACCGATGCTATTCGGAAGAACGGCAACT
AAGCTGCCGGGTTTGAAACACGGATGATCTCGCGGAGGGTAGCATGTTGATTGTAACGATGACAGAGCGT
TGCTGCCTGTGATCACCGCGGTTTCAAAATCGGCTCCGTCGATACTATGTTATACGCCAACTTTGAAAAC
AACTTTGAAAAAGCTGTTTTCTGGTATTTAAGGTTTTAGAATGCAAGGAACAGTGAATTGGAGTTCGTCT
TGTTATAATTAGCTTCTTGGGGTATCTTTAAATACTGTAGAAAAGAGGAAGGAAATAATAAATGGCTAAA
ATGAGAATATCACCGGAATTGAAAAAACTGATCGAAAAATACCGCTGCGTAAAAGATACGGAAGGAATGT
CTCCTGCTAAGGTATATAAGCTGGTGGGAGAAAATGAAAACCTATATTTAAAAATGACGGACAGCCGGTA
TAAAGGGACCACCTATGATGTGGAACGGGAAAAGGACATGATGCTATGGCTGGAAGGAAAGCTGCCTGTT
CCAAAGGTCCTGCACTTTGAACGGCATGATGGCTGGAGCAATCTGCTCATGAGTGAGGCCGATGGCGTCC
TTTGCTCGGAAGAGTATGAAGATGAACAAAGCCCTGAAAAGATTATCGAGCTGTATGCGGAGTGCATCAG
GCTCTTTCACTCCATCGACATATCGGATTGTCCCTATACGAATAGCTTAGACAGCCGCTTAGCCGAATTG
GATTACTTACTGAATAACGATCTGGCCGATGTGGATTGCGAAAACTGGGAAGAAGACACTCCATTTAAAG
ATCCGCGCGAGCTGTATGATTTTTTAAAGACGGAAAAGCCCGAAGAGGAACTTGTCTTTTCCCACGGCGA
CCTGGGAGACAGCAACATCTTTGTGAAAGATGGCAAAGTAAGTGGCTTTATTGATCTTGGGAGAAGCGGC
AGGGCGGACAAGTGGTATGACATTGCCTTCTGCGTCCGGTCGATCAGGGAGGATATCGGGGAAGAACAGT
ATGTCGAGCTATTTTTTGACTTACTGGGGATCAAGCCTGATTGGGAGAAAATAAAATATTATATTTTACT
GGATGAATTGTTTTAGTACCTAGAATGCATGACCAAAATCCCTTAACGTGAGTTTTCGTTCCACTGAGCG
TCAGACCCCGTAGAAAAGATCAAAGGATCTTCTTGAGATCCTTTTTTTCTGCGCGTAATCTGCTGCTTGC
AAACAAAAAAACCACCGCTACCAGCGGTGGTTTGTTTGCCGGATCAAGAGCTACCAACTCTTTTTCCGAA
GGTAACTGGCTTCAGCAGAGCGCAGATACCAAATACTGTCCTTCTAGTGTAGCCGTAGTTAGGCCACCAC
TTCAAGAACTCTGTAGCACCGCCTACATACCTCGCTCTGCTAATCCTGTTACCAGTGGCTGCTGCCAGTG
GCGATAAGTCGTGTCTTACCGGGTTGGACTCAAGACGATAGTTACCGGATAAGGCGCAGCGGTCGGGCTG
AACGGGGGGTTCGTGCACACAGCCCAGCTTGGAGCGAACGACCTACACCGAACTGAGATACCTACAGCGT
GAGCTATGAGAAAGCGCCACGCTTCCCGAAGGGAGAAAGGCGGACAGGTATCCGGTAAGCGGCAGGGTCG
GAACAGGAGAGCGCACGAGGGAGCTTCCAGGGGGAAACGCCTGGTATCTTTATAGTCCTGTCGGGTTTCG
CCACCTCTGACTTGAGCGTCGATTTTTGTGATGCTCGTCAGGGGGGCGGAGCCTATGGAAAAACGCCAGC
AACGCGGCCTTTTTACGGTTCCTGGCCTTTTGCTGGCCTTTTGCTCACATGTTCTTTCCTGCGTTATCCC
CTGATTCTGTGGATAACCGTATTACCGCCTTTGAGTGAGCTGATACCGCTCGCCGCAGCCGAACGACCGA
GCGCAGCGAGTCAGTGAGCGAGGAAGCGGAAGAGCGCCTGATGCGGTATTTTCTCCTTACGCATCTGTGC
GGTATTTCACACCGCATATGGTGCACTCTCAGTACAATCTGCTCTGATGCCGCATAGTTAAGCCAGTATA
CACTCCGCTATCGCTACGTGACTGGGTCATGGCTGCGCCCCGACACCCGCCAACACCCGCTGACGCGCCC
TGACGGGCTTGTCTGCTCCCGGCATCCGCTTACAGACAAGCTGTGACCGTCTCCGGGAGCTGCATGTGTC
AGAGGTTTTCACCGTCATCACCGAAACGCGCGAGGCAGGGTGCCTTGATGTGGGCGCCGGCGGTCGAGTG
GCGACGGCGCGGCTTGTCCGCGCCCTGGTAGATTGCCTGGCCGTAGGCCAGCCATTTTTGAGCGGCCAGC
GGCCGCGATAGGCCGACGCGAAGCGGCGGGGCGTAGGGAGCGCAGCGACCGAAGGGTAGGCGCTTTTTGC
AGCTCTTCGGCTGTGCGCTGGCCAGACAGTTATGCACAGGCCAGGCGGGTTTTAAGAGTTTTAATAAGTT
TTAAAGAGTTTTAGGCGGAAAAATCGCCTTTTTTCTCTTTTATATCAGTCACTTACATGTGTGACCGGTT
CCCAATGTACGGCTTTGGGTTCCCAATGTACGGGTTCCGGTTCCCAATGTACGGCTTTGGGTTCCCAATG
TACGTGCTATCCACAGGAAAGAGACCTTTTCGACCTTTTTCCCCTGCTAGGGCAATTTGCCCTAGCATCT
GCTCCGTACATTAGGAACCGGCGGATGCTTCGCCCTCGATCAGGTTGCGGTAGCGCATGACTAGGATCGG
GCCAGCCTGCCCCGCCTCCTCCTTCAAATCGTACTCCGGCAGGTCATTTGACCCGATCAGCTTGCGCACG
GTGAAACAGAACTTCTTGAACTCTCCGGCGCTGCCACTGCGTTCGTAGATCGTCTTGAACAACCATCTGG
CTTCTGCCTTGCCTGCGGCGCGGCGTGCCAGGCGGTAGAGAAAACGGCCGATGCCGGGATCGATCAAAAA
GTAATCGGGGTGAACCGTCAGCACGTCCGGGTTCTTGCCTTCTGTGATCTCGCGGTACATCCAATCAGCT
AGCTCGATCTCGATGTACTCCGGCCGCCCGGTTTCGCTCTTTACGATCTTGTAGCGGCTAATCAAGGCTT
CACCCTCGGATACCGTCACCAGGCGGCCGTTCTTGGCCTTCTTCGTACGCTGCATGGCAACGTGCGTGGT
GTTTAACCGAATGCAGGTTTCTACCAGGTCGTCTTTCTGCTTTCCGCCATCGGCTCGCCGGCAGAACTTG
AGTACGTCCGCAACGTGTGGACGGAACACGCGGCCGGGCTTGTCTCCCTTCCCTTCCCGGTATCGGTTCA
TGGATTCGGTTAGATGGGAAACCGCCATCAGTACCAGGTCGTAATCCCACACACTGGCCATGCCGGCCGG
CCCTGCGGAAACCTCTACGTGCCCGTCTGGAAGCTCGTAGCGGATCACCTCGCCAGCTCGTCGGTCACGC
TTCGACAGACGGAAAACGGCCACGTCCATGATGCTGCGACTATCGCGGGTGCCCACGTCATAGAGCATCG
GAACGAAAAAATCTGGTTGCTCGTCGCCCTTGGGCGGCTTCCTAATCGACGGCGCACCGGCTGCCGGCGG
TTGCCGGGATTCTTTGCGGATTCGATCAGCGGCCGCTTGCCACGATTCACCGGGGCGTGCTTCTGCCTCG
ATGCGTTGCCGCTGGGCGGCCTGCGCGGCCTTCAACTTCTCCACCAGGTCATCACCCAGCGCCGCGCCGA
TTTGTACCGGGCCGGATGGTTTGCGACCGCTCACGCCGATTCCTCGGGCTTGGGGGTTCCAGTGCCATTG
CAGGGCCGGCAGGCAACCCAGCCGCTTACGCCTGGCCAACCGCCCGTTCCTCCACACATGGGGCATTCCA
CGGCGTCGGTGCCTGGTTGTTCTTGATTTTCCATGCCGCCTCCTTTAGCCGCTAAAATTCATCTACTCAT
TTATTCATTTGCTCATTTACTCTGGTAGCTGCGCGATGTATTCAGATAGCAGCTCGGTAATGGTCTTGCC
TTGGCGTACCGCGTACATCTTCAGCTTGGTGTGATCCTCCGCCGGCAACTGAAAGTTGACCCGCTTCATG
GCTGGCGTGTCTGCCAGGCTGGCCAACGTTGCAGCCTTGCTGCTGCGTGCGCTCGGACGGCCGGCACTTA
GCGTGTTTGTGCTTTTGCTCATTTTCTCTTTACCTCATTAACTCAAATGAGTTTTGATTTAATTTCAGCG
GCCAGCGCCTGGACCTCGCGGGCAGCGTCGCCCTCGGGTTCTGATTCAAGAACGGTTGTGCCGGCGGCGG
CAGTGCCTGGGTAGCTCACGCGCTGCGTGATACGGGACTCAAGAATGGGCAGCTCGTACCCGGCCAGCGC
CTCGGCAACCTCACCGCCGATGCGCGTGCCTTTGATCGCCCGCGACACGACAAAGGCCGCTTGTAGCCTT
CCATCCGTGACCTCAATGCGCTGCTTAACCAGCTCCACCAGGTCGGCGGTGGCCCATATGTCGTAAGGGC
TTGGCTGCACCGGAATCAGCACGAAGTCGGCTGCCTTGATCGCGGACACAGCCAAGTCCGCCGCCTGGGG
CGCTCCGTCGATCACTACGAAGTCGCGCCGGCCGATGGCCTTCACGTCGCGGTCAATCGTCGGGCGGTCG
ATGCCGACAACGGTTAGCGGTTGATCTTCCCGCACGGCCGCCCAATCGCGGGCACTGCCCTGGGGATCGG
AATCGACTAACAGAACATCGGCCCCGGCGAGTTGCAGGGCGCGGGCTAGATGGGTTGCGATGGTCGTCTT
GCCTGACCCGCCTTTCTGGTTAAGTACAGCGATAACCTTCATGCGTTCCCCTTGCGTATTTGTTTATTTA
CTCATCGCATCATATACGCAGCGACCGCATGACGCAAGCTGTTTTACTCAAATACACATCACCTTTTTAG
ACGGCGGCGCTCGGTTTCTTCAGCGGCCAAGCTGGCCGGCCAGGCCGCCAGCTTGGCATCAGACAAACCG
GCCAGGATTTCATGCAGCCGCACGGTTGAGACGTGCGCGGGCGGCTCGAACACGTACCCGGCCGCGATCA
TCTCCGCCTCGATCTCTTCGGTAATGAAAAACGGTTCGTCCTGGCCGTCCTGGTGCGGTTTCATGCTTGT
TCCTCTTGGCGTTCATTCTCGGCGGCCGCCAGGGCGTCGGCCTCGGTCAATGCGTCCTCACGGAAGGCAC
CGCGCCGCCTGGCCTCGGTGGGCGTCACTTCCTCGCTGCGCTCAAGTGCGCGGTACAGGGTCGAGCGATG
CACGCCAAGCAGTGCAGCCGCCTCTTTCACGGTGCGGCCTTCCTGGTCGATCAGCTCGCGGGCGTGCGCG
ATCTGTGCCGGGGTGAGGGTAGGGCGGGGGCCAAACTTCACGCCTCGGGCCTTGGCGGCCTCGCGCCCGC
TCCGGGTGCGGTCGATGATTAGGGAACGCTCGAACTCGGCAATGCCGGCGAACACGGTCAACACCATGCG
GCCGGCCGGCGTGGTGGTGTCGGCCCACGGCTCTGCCAGGCTACGCAGGCCCGCGCCGGCCTCCTGGATG
CGCTCGGCAATGTCCAGTAGGTCGCGGGTGCTGCGGGCCAGGCGGTCTAGCCTGGTCACTGTCACAACGT
CGCCAGGGCGTAGGTGGTCAAGCATCCTGGCCAGCTCCGGGCGGTCGCGCCTGGTGCCGGTGATCTTCTC
GGAAAACAGCTTGGTGCAGCCGGCCGCGTGCAGTTCGGCCCGTTGGTTGGTCAAGTCCTGGTCGTCGGTG
CTGACGCGGGCATAGCCCAGCAGGCCAGCGGCGGCGCTCTTGTTCATGGCGTAATGTCTCCGGTTCTAGT
CGCAAGTATTCTACTTTATGCGACTAAAACACGCGACAAGAAAACGCCAGGAAAAGGGCAGGGCGGCAGC
CTGTCGCGTAACTTAGGACTTGTGCGACATGTCGTTTTCAGAAGACGGCTGCACTGAACGTCAGAAGCCG
ACTGCACTATAGCAGCGGAGGGGTTGGATCAAAGTACTTTGATCCCGAGGGGAACCCTGTGGTTGGCATG
CACATACAAATGGACGAACGGATAAACCTTTTCACGCCCTTTTAAATATCCGATTATTCTAATAAACGCT
CTTTTCTCTTAGGTTTACCCGCCAATATATCCTGTCAAACACTGATAGTTTAAACTGAAGGCGGGAAACG
ACAATCTGATCCAAGCTCAAGCTGCTCTAGCATTCGCCATTCAGGCTGCGCAACTGTTGGGAAGGGCGAT
CGGTGCGGGCCTCTTCGCTATTACGCCAGCTGGCGAAAGGGGGATGTGCTGCAAGGCGATTAAGTTGGGT
AACGCCAGGGTTTTCCCAGTCACGACGTTGTAAAACGACGGCCAGTGCCAAGCTTCGACGAGTCAGTAAT
AAACGGCGTCAAAGTGGTTGCAGCCGGCACACACGAGTCGTGTTTATCAACTCAAAGCACAAATACTTTT
CCTCAACCTAAAAATAAGGCAATTAGCCAAAAACAACTTTGCGTGTAAACAACGCTCAATACACGTGTCA
TTTTATTATTAGCTATTGCTTCACCGCCTTAGCTTTCTCGTGACCTAGTCGTCCTCGTCTTTTCTTCTTC
TTCTTCTATAAAACAATACCCAAAGAGCTCTTCTTCTTCACAATTCAGATTTCAATTTCTCAAAATCTTA
AAAACTTTCTCTCAATTCTCTCTACCGTGATCAAGGTAAATTTCTGTGTTCCTTATTCTCTCAAAATCTT
CGATTTTGTTTTCGTTCGATCCCAATTTCGTATATGTTCTTTGGTTTAGATTCTGTTAATCTTAGATCGA
AGACGATTTTCTGGGTTTGATCGTTAGATATCATCTTAATTCTCGATTAGGGTTTCATAGATATCATCCG
ATTTGTTCAAATAATTTGAGTTTTGTCGAATAATTACTCTTCGATTTGTGATTTCTATCTAGATCTGGTG
TTAGTTTCTAGTTTGTGCGATCGAATTTGTAGATTAATCTGAGTTTTTCTGATTAACA
